>Addgene plasmid #114993 | PRK4 J6_pECIA2 | addgene full sequence | sequence record 296782 | Addgene NGS Result
GTAAAACGACGGCCAGTGAATTAATTCGTTGCAGGACAGGATGTGGTGCCCGATGTGACTAGCTCTTTGC
TGCAGGCCGTCCTATCCTCTGGTTCCGATAAGAGACCCAGAACTCCGGCCCCCCACCGCCCACCGCCACC
CCCATACATATGTGGTACGCAAGTAAGAGTGCCTGCGCATGCCCCATGTGCCCCACCAAGAGCTTTGCAT
CCCATACAAGTCCCCAAAGTGGAGAACCGAACCAATTCTTCGCGGGCAGAACAAAAGCTTCTGCACACGT
CTCCACTCGAATTTGGAGCCGGCCGGCGTGTGCAAAAGAGGTGAATCGAACGAAAGACCCGTGTGTAAAG
CCGCGTTTCCAAAATGTATAAAACCGAGAGCATCTGGCCAATGTGCATCAGTTGTGGTCAGCAGCAAAAT
CAAGTGAATCATCTCAGTGCAACTAAAGGGGGGATCCGATCTCAATATGAAGTTATGCATATTACTGGCC
GTCGTGGCCTTTGTTGGCCTCTCGCTCGGGTCTCAGCCGCAGGCGGATGTTTTGCCACTGCCAGCCTCAG
ACGCAGATTGCCTCTTGAGATTTAAAGATACTTTGGTTAATGCATCGTTCATTAGCAGTTGGGATCCTTC
CATCTCCCCGTGTAAGCGAAACTCAGAGAATTGGTTCGGTGTTCTCTGTGTTACCGGTAATGTTTGGGGC
CTACAACTCGAAGGAATGGGCTTAACCGGGAAGCTTGACCTTGAACCATTAGCTGCAATCAAGAATCTAC
GAACCTTGAGCTTCATGAACAACAAATTTAACGGTTCAATGCCATCTGTCAAGAATTTTGGTGCGTTGAA
ATCATTGTACTTGTCTAACAACCGGTTTACAGGGGAGATACCCGCGGATGCGTTTGATGGTATGCATCAT
TTGAAGAAGCTTCTGTTGGCTAACAACGCGTTTCGAGGGAGTATCCCTTCTTCTTTAGCTTATTTGCCAA
TGCTTTTAGAGTTGAGGCTAAATGGGAATCAGTTTCATGGGGAAATACCTTATTTTAAACAAAAGGACCT
TAAGTTGGCTAGCTTCGAAAACAATGACCTCGAGGGACCTATACCGGAAAGCCTTAGCAACATGGATCCT
GTCTCCTTTTCAGGGAACAAGAACTTGTGTGGTCCTCCACTAAGCCCATGTTCGAGTGATTCAGGATCGT
CTCCGGATCTCCCTTCTAGTCCCACGGAAAAGAACAAGAACCAATCTCTGGAGGTGCTGTTCCAGGGACC
AGGGAGCGACAAAACTCACACATGCCCACCGTGCCCAGCACCTGAACTCCTGGGGGGACCGTCAGTCTTC
CTCTTCCCCCCAAAACCCAAGGACACCCTCATGATCTCCCGGACCCCTGAGGTCACATGCGTGGTGGTGG
ACGTGAGCCACGAAGACCCTGAGGTCAAGTTCAACTGGTACGTGGACGGCGTGGAGGTGCATAATGCCAA
GACAAAGCCGCGGGAGGAGCAGTACAACAGCACGTACCGTGTGGTCAGCGTCCTCACCGTCCTGCACCAG
GACTGGCTGAATGGCAAGGAGTACAAGTGCAAGGTCTCCAACAAAGCCCTCCCAGCCCCCATCGAGAAAA
CCATCTCCAAAGCCAAAGGGCAGCCCCGAGAACCACAGGTGTACACCCTGCCCCCATCCCGGGAGGAGAT
GACCAAGAACCAGGTCAGCCTGACCTGCCTGGTCAAAGGCTTCTATCCCAGCGACATCGCCGTGGAGTGG
GAGAGCAATGGGCAGCCGGAGAACAACTACAAGACCACGCCTCCCGTGCTGGACTCCGACGGCTCCTTCT
TCCTCTACAGCAAGCTCACCGTGGACAAGAGCAGGTGGCAGCAGGGGAACGTCTTCTCATGCTCCGTGAT
GCATGAGGGTCTGCACAACCACTACACGCAGAAGAGCCTCTCCCTGTCTCCGGGTAAATCTAGAGGGCCC
TTCGAAGGTAAGCCTATCCCTAACCCTCTCCTCGGTCTCGATTCTACGCGTACCGGTCATCATCACCATC
ACCATTGAGTTTAAACCCGCTGATCAGCCTCGACTGTGCCTTCTAAGGCCTGAGCTCGCTGATCAGCCTC
GATCGAGGATCCAGACATGATAAGATACATTGATGAGTTTGGACAAACCACAACTAGAATGCAGTGAAAA
AAATGCTTTATTTGTGAAATTTGTGATGCTATTGCTTTATTTGTAACCATTATAAGCTGCAATAAACAAG
TTAACAACAACAATTGCATTCATTTTATGTTTCAGGTTCAGGGGGAGGTGTGGGAGGTTTTTTAAAGCAA
GTAAAACCTCTACAAATGTGGTATGGCTGATTATGATCAGTCGACCTGCAGGCATGCAAGCTTGGCGTAA
TCATGGTCATAGCTGTTTCCTGTGTGAAATTGTTATCCGCTCACAATTCCACACAACATACGAGCCGGAA
GCATAAAGTGTAAAGCCTGGGGTGCCTAATGAGTGAGCTAACTCACATTAATTGCGTTGCGCTCACTGCC
CGCTTTCCAGTCGGGAAACCTGTCGTGCCAGCTGCATTAATGAATCGGCCAACGCGCGGGGAGAGGCGGT
TTGCGTATTGGGCGCTCTTCCGCTTCCTCGCTCACTGACTCGCTGCGCTCGGTCGTTCGGCTGCGGCGAG
CGGTATCAGCTCACTCAAAGGCGGTAATACGGTTATCCACAGAATCAGGGGATAACGCAGGAAAGAACAT
GTGAGCAAAAGGCCAGCAAAAGGCCAGGAACCGTAAAAAGGCCGCGTTGCTGGCGTTTTTCCATAGGCTC
CGCCCCCCTGACGAGCATCACAAAAATCGACGCTCAAGTCAGAGGTGGCGAAACCCGACAGGACTATAAA
GATACCAGGCGTTTCCCCCTGGAAGCTCCCTCGTGCGCTCTCCTGTTCCGACCCTGCCGCTTACCGGATA
CCTGTCCGCCTTTCTCCCTTCGGGAAGCGTGGCGCTTTCTCATAGCTCACGCTGTAGGTATCTCAGTTCG
GTGTAGGTCGTTCGCTCCAAGCTGGGCTGTGTGCACGAACCCCCCGTTCAGCCCGACCGCTGCGCCTTAT
CCGGTAACTATCGTCTTGAGTCCAACCCGGTAAGACACGACTTATCGCCACTGGCAGCAGCCACTGGTAA
CAGGATTAGCAGAGCGAGGTATGTAGGCGGTGCTACAGAGTTCTTGAAGTGGTGGCCTAACTACGGCTAC
ACTAGAAGAACAGTATTTGGTATCTGCGCTCTGCTGAAGCCAGTTACCTTCGGAAAAAGAGTTGGTAGCT
CTTGATCCGGCAAACAAACCACCGCTGGTAGCGGTGGTTTTTTTGTTTGCAAGCAGCAGATTACGCGCAG
AAAAAAAGGATCTCAAGAAGATCCTTTGATCTTTTCTACGGGGTCTGACGCTCAGTGGAACGAAAACTCA
CGTTAAGGGATTTTGGTCATGAGATTATCAAAAAGGATCTTCACCTAGATCCTTTTAAATTAAAAATGAA
GTTTTAAATCAATCTAAAGTATATATGAGTAAACTTGGTCTGACAGTTACCAATGCTTAATCAGTGAGGC
ACCTATCTCAGCGATCTGTCTATTTCGTTCATCCATAGTTGCCTGACTCCCCGTCGTGTAGATAACTACG
ATACGGGAGGGCTTACCATCTGGCCCCAGTGCTGCAATGATACCGCGAGACCCACGCTCACCGGCTCCAG
ATTTATCAGCAATAAACCAGCCAGCCGGAAGGGCCGAGCGCAGAAGTGGTCCTGCAACTTTATCCGCCTC
CATCCAGTCTATTAATTGTTGCCGGGAAGCTAGAGTAAGTAGTTCGCCAGTTAATAGTTTGCGCAACGTT
GTTGCCATTGCTACAGGCATCGTGGTGTCACGCTCGTCGTTTGGTATGGCTTCATTCAGCTCCGGTTCCC
AACGATCAAGGCGAGTTACATGATCCCCCATGTTGTGCAAAAAAGCGGTTAGCTCCTTCGGTCCTCCGAT
CGTTGTCAGAAGTAAGTTGGCCGCAGTGTTATCACTCATGGTTATGGCAGCACTGCATAATTCTCTTACT
GTCATGCCATCCGTAAGATGCTTTTCTGTGACTGGTGAGTACTCAACCAAGTCATTCTGAGAATAGTGTA
TGCGGCGACCGAGTTGCTCTTGCCCGGCGTCAATACGGGATAATACCGCGCCACATAGCAGAACTTTAAA
AGTGCTCATCATTGGAAAACGTTCTTCGGGGCGAAAACTCTCAAGGATCTTACCGCTGTTGAGATCCAGT
TCGATGTAACCCACTCGTGCACCCAACTGATCTTCAGCATCTTTTACTTTCACCAGCGTTTCTGGGTGAG
CAAAAACAGGAAGGCAAAATGCCGCAAAAAAGGGAATAAGGGCGACACGGAAATGTTGAATACTCATACT
CTTCCTTTTTCAATATTATTGAAGCATTTATCAGGGTTATTGTCTCATGAGCGGATACATATTTGAATGT
ATTTAGAAAAATAAACAAATAGGGGTTCCGCGCACATTTCCCCGAAAAGTGCCACCTGACGTCTAAGAAA
CCATTATTATCATGACATTAACCTATAAAAATAGGCGTATCACGAGGCCCTTTCGTCTCGCGCGTTTCGG
TGATGACGGTGAAAACCTCTGACACATGCAGCTCCCGGAGACGGTCACAGCTTGTCTGTAAGCGGATGCC
GGGAGCAGACAAGCCCGTCAGGGCGCGTCAGCGGGTGTTGGCGGGTGTCGGGGCTGGCTTAACTATGCGG
CATCAGAGCAGATTGTACTGAGAGTGCACCATATGCGGTGTGAAATACCGCACAGATGCGTAAGGAGAAA
ATACCGCATCAGGCGCCATTCGCCATTCAGGCTGCGCAACTGTTGGGAAGGGCGATCGGTGCGGGCCTCT
TCGCTATTACGCCAGCTGGCGAAAGGGGGATGTGCTGCAAGGCGATTAAGTTGGGTAACGCCAGGGTTTT
CCCAGTCACGACGTT
Features (pLannotate 1.2.2; 18 found; start..end, strand, type, name):
     23..449     +  promoter       MT promoter: Drosophila metallothionein promoter
    467..520     +  sig_peptide    BiP signal sequence: Drosophila BiP signal sequence
    521..1237    +  CDS            PRK4 (fragment): PRK4_ARATH - Also known as PRKA From Arabidopsis thaliana (Mouse-ear cress).
   1268..1948    +  CDS            IGHG1 (fragment): IGHG1_HUMAN - Experimental evidence at protein level: Swiss-Prot protein existence level 1. Constant region of immunoglobulin heavy chains. Immunoglobulins, also known as antibodies, are membrane-bound or secreted glycoproteins produced by B lymphocytes. In the recognition phase of humoral immunity, the membrane-bound immunoglobulins serve as receptors which, upon binding of a specific antigen, trigger the clonal expansion and differentiation of B lymphocytes into immunoglobulins- secreting plasma cells. Secreted immunoglobulins mediate the effector phase of humoral immunity, which results in
   1967..2008    +  CDS            V5 tag: epitope tag from simian virus 5
   2108..2242    -  polyA_signal   SV40 poly(A) signal: SV40 polyadenylation signal
   2265..2349    -  CDS            large T antigen (fragment): large T antigen from SV40 (simian virus 40)
   2349..2373    +  misc_feature   MCS (fragment): pUC18/19 multiple cloning site
   2410..2426    -  protein_bind   lac operator: The lac repressor binds to the lac operator to inhibit transcription in E. coli. This inhibition can be relieved by adding lactose or isopropyl-β-D-thiogalactopyranoside (IPTG). lac repressor encoded by lacI
   2434..2464    -  promoter       lac promoter: promoter for the E. coli lac operon
   2479..2500    -  protein_bind   CAP binding site: CAP binding activates transcription in the presence of cAMP. E. coli catabolite activator protein
   2513..2605    -  CDS            lacI (fragment): lac repressor; lacI; The lac repressor binds to the lac operator to inhibit transcription in E. coli. This inhibition can be relieved by adding lactose or isopropyl-β-D-thiogalactopyranoside (IPTG).
   2788..3376    -  rep_origin     ori: high-copy-number ColE1/pMB1/pBR322/pUC origin of replication
   3547..4407    -  CDS            AmpR: β-lactamase; bla; confers resistance to ampicillin, carbenicillin, and related antibiotics
   4408..4512    -  promoter       AmpR promoter: bla
   4607..4642    +  CDS            rop (fragment): Rop protein, which maintains plasmids at low copy number; rop
   4744..4843    +  misc_feature   bom (fragment): basis of mobility region from pBR322
   4849..21      -  CDS            lacZα (fragment) (across the origin): LacZα fragment of β-galactosidase; lacZ fragment
