[The description below was written by a language model from this plasmid's Addgene catalogue record and pLannotate feature annotations shown in this document.]
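Description:
PRK4 J6_pECIA2 is an insect-cell expression plasmid built on the pECIA2 backbone and designed for secreted protein production in Drosophila cell culture. It is propagated in E. coli as a high-copy plasmid through a ColE1/pUC-type origin and selected with ampicillin via the β-lactamase gene. The remaining bacterial elements in the roughly 5 kb sequence (lac promoter/operator, and fragments of lacZα, lacI, rop and bom) are cloning-vector remnants with no role in the expression cassette.

The payload is the extracellular domain of the Arabidopsis thaliana leucine-rich repeat receptor kinase PRK4 (AT3G20190), inserted by ligation-independent cloning. Transcription is driven by the Drosophila metallothionein promoter, which is induced by adding copper sulfate. A Drosophila BiP signal sequence placed directly upstream of the ectodomain directs the product into the secretory pathway, so that it is released into the culture medium. Downstream, the insert is fused in frame to a human IgG1 Fc region followed by a V5 epitope; the record also lists a hexahistidine tag, although the feature table does not annotate it separately. An SV40 polyadenylation signal is annotated after the cassette. The Fc portion typically dimerises the fusion and allows capture on protein A or similar surfaces, while the V5 and His tags permit detection and purification.

The construct is described as a bait vector, intended to be paired with the corresponding prey construct in the pECIA14 backbone. It belongs to a collection used to screen pairwise extracellular-domain interactions among Arabidopsis LRR receptor kinases.
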