Addgene plasmid #114993: PRK4 J6_pECIA2
Purpose: Bait vector PRK4 J6_pECIA2 should be used with prey vector PRK4 J6_pECIA14.
Depositing lab: Youssef Belkhadir. Depositing organization: Gregor Mendel Institute of Molecular Plant Biology. Publication: An extracellular network of Arabidopsis leucine-rich repeat receptor kinases. Smakowska-Luzan E, Mott GA, Parys K, Stegmann M, Howton TC, Layeghifard M, Neuhold J, Lehner A, Kong J, Grunwald K, Weinberger N, Satbhai SB, Mayer D, Busch W, Madalinski M, Stolt-Bergner P, Provart NJ, Mukhtar MS, Zipfel C, Desveaux D, Guttman DS, Belkhadir Y. Nature. 2018 Jan 18;553(7688):342-346. doi: 10.1038/nature25184. Epub 2018 Jan 10. PubMed 29320478.
Backbone
  Vector backbone: pECIA2
  Backbone manufacturer: Chris Garcia (Addgene plasmid # 47032)
  Vector type: Insect Expression
Growth in bacteria
  Bacterial resistance: Ampicillin, 100 μg/mL
  Growth temperature: 37°C
  Growth strain: DH5alpha
  Copy number: High Copy
Gene/Insert
  Gene/Insert name: AT3G20190
  Species: A. thaliana (mustard weed)
  Promoter: Metallothionein (Copper-Inducible)
  Tag / fusion protein: Fc, V5 and hexahistidine tags (C terminal on backbone)
  Cloning method: Ligation Independent Cloning
Terms and licenses: Academic/Nonprofit Terms; Industry Terms: Not Available to Industry
Depositor comments: Plasmid for secreted expression in Drosophila cell culture by induction via CuSO4. Insert is an extracellular domain of indicated LRR-RK, C-terminally tagged with Fc, V5 and hexahistidine tags. Insert Protein Sequence: SQPQADVLPLPASDADCLLRFKDTLVNASFISSWDPSISPCKRNSENWFGVLCVTGNVWGLQLEGMGLTGKLDLEPLAAIKNLRTLSFMNNKFNGSMPSVKNFGALKSLYLSNNRFTGEIPADAFDGMHHLKKLLLANNAFRGSIPSSLAYLPMLLELRLNGNQFHGEIPYFKQKDLKLASFENNDLEGPIPESLSNMDPVSFSGNKNLCGPPLSPCSSDSGSSPDLPSSPTEKNKNQS
How to cite: PRK4 J6_pECIA2 was a gift from Youssef Belkhadir (Addgene plasmid # 114993 ; http://n2t.net/addgene:114993 ; RRID:Addgene_114993)
